>Addgene plasmid #122122 | Sm-Myocardin Omni-pShuttle | addgene full sequence | sequence record 236061 | Addgene NGS Result
TAATACGACTCACTATAGGGAGACCCAAGCTGGCTAGCATGACTGGTGGACAGCAAATGGGTCGGGATCT
GTACGACGATGACGATAAGGGGCCCTCTAGACACATTCTCCAAGCCTCCACGGCAGAAAGGTCCATTCCA
ACTGCTCAGATGAAGCTCAAAAGAGCCCGCCTTGCAGATGACCTCAATGAGAAGATCGCTCTCCGCCCAG
GGCCCTTGGAACTGGTGGAGAAGAACATTCTGCCGATGGATTCTTCCGTGAAAGAGGCTATAAAAGGTAC
TGAGGTGAGCCTCTCCAAGGCAGCAGATGCATTCGCCTTTGAGGATGACAGCAGTAGAGATGGGCTCTCT
CCAGATCAGGCTAGGAGCGAGGACCCCCAGGGCTCTACAGGATCCACCCCAGACATCAAATCCACTGAGG
CTCCTCTGGACACAATCCAGGATCTCACTCCTGGCTCAGAAAGTGACAAGAATGATGCAGCCTCCCAGCC
AGGCAACCAGTCAGACCCTGGGAAGCAGGTTCTCGGCCCCCTCAGCACCCCGATTCCTGTGCACACTGCT
GTAAAGTCCAAGTCTTTGGGTGACAGTAAGAACCGCCACAAAAAGCCCAAAGACCCCAAACCAAAGGTGA
AGAAGCTCAAATACCATCAGTACATCCCCCCAGACCAGAAGGCAGAGAAGTCTCCCCCACCCATGGACTC
TGCCTATGCCCGGCTGCTCCAGCAACAGCAGCTATTCCTGCAGCTACAGATCCTCAGCCAGCAGCAGCAA
CAGCAGCAGCAACAGCAGCAGCAGCAACAGCAGCAGCAGCAGCAGCAGCAGCGGTTCAGCTACCCTGGGA
TGCACCAAACACACCTCAAAGAACCAAATGAACAGATGGCCAGAAATCCGAATCCTTCTTCAACACCACT
GAGCAATACCCCTCTATCCCCTGTCAAAAATAGCATTTCTGGACAAACTGGTGTTTCTTCTCTCAAACCA
GGCCCCCTCCCACCCAACCTGGATGATCTCAAGGTGTCAGAGTTAAGACAACAGCTTCGAATCCGGGGCT
TGCCAGTGTCAGGCACCAAGACAGCGCTGGTGGACCGGCTTCGTCCCTTCCAGGATTGTGCTGGCAACCC
TGTGCCCAACTTTGGGGACATCACAACTGTCACCTTTCCTGTCACGCCCAACACCTTGCCCAGTTATCAG
TCCTCCCCGACAGGCTTCTACCACTTTGGCAGCACAAGCTCCAGCCCACCCATCTCCCCCGCCTCATCTG
ACTTGTCCGCTGCAGGGTCCCTGCCAGACACCTTCACCGATGCGTCACCTGGCTTCGGCCTGCACGCATC
TCCGGTGCCCACCTGCACGGACGAGAGTCTGCTGAGCAGCCTGAATGGGGGCTCGGGCCCCTCCGAGCCT
GATGGGCTAGACTCTGAGAAGGACAAGATGCTGGTGGAGAAGCAGAAAGTGATCAACCAGCTCACCTGGA
AGCTGCGGCAAGAGCAGCGGCAGGTGGAAGAGCTGAGAATGCAACTGCAGAAGCAGAAGAGCAGCTGCAG
CGACCAGAAGCCACTGCCCTTCTTGGCCACCACCATCAAACAGGAAGATGTCTCCAGCTGCCCCTTCGCA
CCCCAGCAGGCGTCTGGGAAGGGACAGGGCCACAGCTCTGACAGTCCCCCTCCGGCTTGTGAGACGGCTC
AGCTGCTGCCTCACTGTGTGGAGTCCTCAGGTCAAACCCATGTACTCTCGTCCACGTTTCTCAGCCCCCA
GTGCTCCCCTCAGCACTCGCCCCTGGGGGGCCTGAAGAGCCCGCAGCACATCAGCCTGCCTCCATCACCC
AACAACCATTACTTCCTGGCTTCCTCTTCGGGAGCTCAGAGAGAGAACCATGGGGTCTCTTCACCCAGCA
GCAGCCAAGGGTGCGCACAGATGACTGGTTTACAATCTTCTGACAAGGTGGGGCCAACGTTTTCAATTCC
ATCCCCAACTTTTTCTAAGTCAAGTTCAGCAGTTTCAGATATCACCCAGCCCCCATCCTATGAAGATGCA
GTGAAGCAGCAAATGACTCGGAGTCAGCAGATGGACGAACTCCTGGATGTCCTCATTGAAAGTGGAGAAA
TGCCAGCCGATGCCAGGGAAGATCATTCATGTCTTCAGAAAATTCCAAAGATCCCTGGGTCCTCCTGCAG
CCCAACTGCCATCCCCCCGAAGCCCTCGGCTTCCTTTGAGCAGGCATCTTCGGGAGGCCAGATGGCCTTC
GATCACTACGCCAACGACAGTGACGAACACCTGGAAGTCTTATTGAATTCTCACAGCCCCATCGGAAAGG
TGAGCGATGTTACCCTCCTCAAAATCGGAAGCGAGGAGCCTCCTTTTGACAGCATCATGGATGGCTTCCC
AGGGAAGGCTGCGGAAGATCTCTTCAGTGCTCACGAGCTCTTGCCTGGGCCCCTCTCCCCGATGCATGCA
CAGTTGTCACCTCCTTCTGTGGACAGCAGTGGTCTGCAGCTGAGCTTCACGGAATCTCCTTGGGAAACAA
TGGAATGGCTGGACCTCACTCCACCTAGTTCCACGCCAGGCTTCAGCAACCTTACCTCCAGTGGGCCCAG
CATTTTCAACATCGATTTTCTGGATGTTACAGATCTTAATCTGAATTCCCCTATGGATCTCCACTTACAG
CAGTGGTAAGCGGCCGCCACTGTGCTGGATGATCCGAGCTCGGTACCAAGCTTAAGTTTAAACCGCTGAT
CAGCCTCGACTGTGCCTTCTAGTTGCCAGCCATCTGTTGTTTGCCCCTCCCCCGTGCCTTCCTTGACCCT
GGAAGGTGCCACTCCCACTGTCCTTTCCTAATAAAATGAGGAAATTGCATCGCATTGTCTGAGTAGGTGT
CATTCTATTCTGGGGGGTGGGGTGGGGCAGGACAGCAAGGGGGAGGATTGGGAAGACAATAGCAGGCATG
CTGGGGATGCGGTGGGCTCTATGGCTTCTGAGGCGGAAAGAACCAGCAGATCTGCAGATCTGAATTCATC
TATGTCGGGTGCGGAGAAAGAGGTAATGAAATGGCATTATGGGTATTATGGGTCTGCATTAATGAATCGG
CCAACGCGCGGGGAGAGGCGGTTTGCGTATTGGGCGCTCTTCCGCTTCCTCGCTCACTGACTCGCTGCGC
TCGGTCGTTCGGCTGCGGCGAGCGGTATCAGCTCACTCAAAGGCGGTAATACGGTTATCCACAGAATCAG
GGGATAACGCAGGAAAGAACATGTGAGCAAAAGGCCAGCAAAAGGCCAGGAACCGTAAAAAGGCCGCGTT
GCTGGCGTTTTTCCATAGGCTCCGCCCCCCTGACGAGCATCACAAAAATCGACGCTCAAGTCAGAGGTGG
CGAAACCCGACAGGACTATAAAGATACCAGGCGTTTCCCCCTGGAAGCTCCCTCGTGCGCTCTCCTGTTC
CGACCCTGCCGCTTACCGGATACCTGTCCGCCTTTCTCCCTTCGGGAAGCGTGGCGCTTTCTCATAGCTC
ACGCTGTAGGTATCTCAGTTCGGTGTAGGTCGTTCGCTCCAAGCTGGGCTGTGTGCACGAACCCCCCGTT
CAGCCCGACCGCTGCGCCTTATCCGGTAACTATCGTCTTGAGTCCAACCCGGTAAGACACGACTTATCGC
CACTGGCAGCAGCCACTGGTAACAGGATTAGCAGAGCGAGGTATGTAGGCGGTGCTACAGAGTTCTTGAA
GTGGTGGCCTAACTACGGCTACACTAGAAGAACAGTATTTGGTATCTGCGCTCTGCTGAAGCCAGTTACC
TTCGGAAAAAGAGTTGGTAGCTCTTGATCCGGCAAACAAACCACCGCTGGTAGCGGTGGTTTTTTTGTTT
GCAAGCAGCAGATTACGCGCAGAAAAAAAGGATCTCAAGAAGATCCTTTGATCTTTTCTACGGGGTCTGA
CGCTCAGTGGAACGAAAACTCACGTTAAGGGATTTTGGTCATGAGCGGATACATATTTGAATGTATTTAG
AAAAATAAACAAATAGGGGTTCCGCGCACATTTCCCCGAAAAGTGCCACCTGACGTAACTATAACGGTCC
TAAGGTAGCGAAAGCTCAGATCTCCCGATCCCCTATGGTGCACTCTCAGTACAATCTGCTCTGATGCCGC
ATAGTTAAGCCAGTATCTGCTCCCTGCTTGTGTGTTGGAGGTCGCTGAGTAGTGCGCGAGCAAAATTTAA
GCTACAACAAGGCAAGGCTTGACCGACAATTGCATGAAGAATCTGCTTAGGGTTAGGCGTTTTGCGCTGC
TTCGCGATGTACGGGCCAGATATACGCGTTGACATTGATTATTGACTAGTTATTAATAGTAATCAATTAC
GGGGTCATTAGTTCATAGCCCATATATGGAGTTCCGCGTTACATAACTTACGGTAAATGGCCCGCCTGGC
TGACCGCCCAACGACCCCCGCCCATTGACGTCAATAATGACGTATGTTCCCATAGTAACGCCAATAGGGA
CTTTCCATTGACGTCAATGGGTGGAGTATTTACGGTAAACTGCCCACTTGGCAGTACATCAAGTGTATCA
TATGCCAAGTACGCCCCCTATTGACGTCAATGACGGTAAATGGCCCGCCTGGCATTATGCCCAGTACATG
ACCTTATGGGACTTTCCTACTTGGCAGTACATCTACGTATTAGTCATCGCTATTACCATGGTGATGCGGT
TTTGGCAGTACATCAATGGGCGTGGATAGCGGTTTGACTCACGGGGATTTCCAAGTCTCCACCCCATTGA
CGTCAATGGGAGTTTGTTTTGGCACCAAAATCAACGGGACTTTCCAAAATGTCGTAACAACTCCGCCCCA
TTGACGCAAATGGGCGGTAGGCGTGTACGGTGGGAGGTCTATATAAGCAGAGCTCTCTGGCTAACTAGAG
AACCCACTGCTTACTGGCTTATCGAAAT
Features (pLannotate 1.2.2; 13 found; start..end, strand, type, name):
      1..19      +  promoter       T7 promoter: promoter for bacteriophage T7 RNA polymerase
     31..62      +  CDS            T7 tag (gene 10 leader) (fragment): leader peptide from bacteriophage T7 gene 10 promotes efficient translation in E. coli
     66..89      +  CDS            Xpress™ tag: Xpress™ epitope tag, including an enterokinase recognition and cleavage site
    102..2666    +  CDS            Myocd (fragment): MYCD_MOUSE - Also known as Bsac2, Mycd, Srfcp. Experimental evidence at protein level: Swiss-Prot protein existence level 1. Smooth muscle cells (SM) and cardiac muscle cells-specific transcriptional factor which uses the canonical single or multiple CArG boxes DNA sequence. Acts as a cofactor of serum response factor (SRF) with the potential to modulate SRF-target genes. Plays a crucial role in cardiogenesis, urinary bladder development, and differentiation of the smooth muscle cell lineage (myogenesis). Isoform 1 mediates the cardiac transcription factor MEF2C-dependent transcription. Isofor
   2740..2964    +  polyA_signal   bGH poly(A) signal: bovine growth hormone polyadenylation signal
   2968..2987    +  promoter       SV40 promoter (fragment): SV40 enhancer and early promoter
   3064..3117    -  CDS            lacI (fragment): lac repressor; lacI; The lac repressor binds to the lac operator to inhibit transcription in E. coli. This inhibition can be relieved by adding lactose or isopropyl-β-D-thiogalactopyranoside (IPTG).
   3300..3888    -  rep_origin     ori: high-copy-number ColE1/pMB1/pBR322/pUC origin of replication
   3959..4016    -  promoter       AmpR promoter (fragment): bla
   4094..4146    -  misc_feature   bom (fragment): basis of mobility region from pBR322
   4301..4680    +  enhancer       CMV enhancer: human cytomegalovirus immediate early enhancer
   4681..4884    +  promoter       CMV promoter: human cytomegalovirus (CMV) immediate early promoter
   4880..4913    +  LTR            5' LTR (truncated) (fragment): truncated 5' long terminal repeat (LTR) from HIV-1
