[The description below was written by a language model from this plasmid's Addgene catalogue record and pLannotate feature annotations shown in this document.]
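Description:
Sm-Myocardin Omni-pShuttle is a mammalian expression plasmid built on the Clontech pShuttle backbone and carrying the smooth muscle form of mouse myocardin (Myocd). It is propagated in E. coli as a high-copy plasmid from a ColE1/pUC-type origin. The catalogue lists kanamycin as the bacterial selection. The sequence-derived feature table, which covers a 4,928 nt record, does not annotate a kanamycin resistance gene; it shows only small fragments of an AmpR promoter, lacI, a bom region and an SV40 promoter. This suggests the sequence record or its annotation may be incomplete for the backbone.

The expression cassette is driven by the human cytomegalovirus immediate early enhancer and promoter and terminated by the bovine growth hormone polyadenylation signal. Between the CMV promoter and the coding region lies a T7 promoter, which could permit in vitro transcription. The N-terminal "Omni" tag named in the catalogue corresponds in the annotation to a T7 gene 10 leader fragment followed by an Xpress epitope, which includes an enterokinase cleavage site. This leader is fused upstream of the roughly 2.6 kb myocardin open reading frame and allows antibody detection of the expressed protein. The depositor notes an A435T difference relative to the NCBI reference, of unknown functional consequence. A short match to an HIV-1 LTR next to the CMV promoter is probably an annotation artefact.

Myocardin is a cofactor of serum response factor that activates CArG box-dependent genes and promotes smooth muscle differentiation. The stated purpose is expression of its smooth muscle version, consistent with studies of myocardin-induced smooth muscle gene expression. pShuttle-type vectors are commonly used as intermediates for transferring a cassette into adenoviral genomes, though the record does not state that use here.
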