Addgene plasmid #122122: Sm-Myocardin Omni-pShuttle
Purpose: Expression of the smooth muscle version of myocardin
Depositing lab: Paul Herring. Publication: The SWI/SNF chromatin remodeling complex regulates myocardin-induced smooth muscle-specific gene expression. Zhou J, Zhang M, Fang H, El-Mounayri O, Rodenberg JM, Imbalzano AN, Herring BP. Arterioscler Thromb Vasc Biol. 2009 Jun;29(6):921-8. doi: 10.1161/ATVBAHA.109.187229. Epub 2009 Apr 2. PubMed 19342595.
Backbone
  Vector backbone: pShuttle
  Backbone manufacturer: Clontech
  Vector type: Mammalian Expression
Growth in bacteria
  Bacterial resistance: Kanamycin, 50 μg/mL
  Growth temperature: 37°C
  Growth strain: DH5alpha
  Copy number: High Copy
Gene/Insert
  Gene/Insert name: Myocardin
  Species: M. musculus (mouse)
  Insert size (bp): 2575
  Entrez Gene: Myocd (a.k.a. BSAC2A, Srfcp)
  Tag / fusion protein: Omni (N terminal on insert)
  Cloning method: Restriction Enzyme; 5′ cloning site Unknown (unknown if destroyed); 3′ cloning site Unknown (unknown if destroyed)
Terms and licenses: Academic/Nonprofit Terms; Industry Terms: Not Available to Industry
Depositor comments: Myocardin contains an A435T difference compared to the Myocd NCBI entry. The functional consequence of this difference is unknown.
How to cite: Sm-Myocardin Omni-pShuttle was a gift from Paul Herring (Addgene plasmid # 122122 ; http://n2t.net/addgene:122122 ; RRID:Addgene_122122)
